>Addgene plasmid #92307 | pAnc80L65AAP | addgene full sequence | sequence record 364376 | Addgene NGS Result
CTCTTTTTCCGAAGGTAACTGGCTTCAGCAGAGCGCAGATACCAAATACTGTTCTTCTAGTGTAGCCGTA
GTTAGGCCACCACTTCAAGAACTCTGTAGCACCGCCTACATACCTCGCTCTGCTAATCCTGTTACCAGTG
GCTGCTGCCAGTGGCGATAAGTCGTGTCTTACCGGGTTGGACTCAAGACGATAGTTACCGGATAAGGCGC
AGCGGTCGGGCTGAACGGGGGGTTCGTGCACACAGCCCAGCTTGGAGCGAACGACCTACACCGAACTGAG
ATACCTACAGCGTGAGCTATGAGAAAGCGCCACGCTTCCCGAAGGGAGAAAGGCGGACAGGTATCCGGTA
AGCGGCAGGGTCGGAACAGGAGAGCGCACGAGGGAGCTTCCAGGGGGAAACGCCTGGTATCTTTATAGTC
CTGTCGGGTTTCGCCACCTCTGACTTGAGCGTCGATTTTTGTGATGCTCGTCAGGGGGGCGGAGCCTATG
GAAAAACGCCAGCAACGCGGCCTTTTTACGGTTCCTGGCCTTTTGCTGGCCTTTTGCTCACATGTTCTTT
CCTGCGTTATCCCCTGATTCTGTGGATAACCGTATTACCGCCTTTGAGTGAGCTGATACCGCTCGCCGCA
GCCGAACGACCGAGCGCAGCGAGTCAGTGAGCGAGGAAGCGGAAGAGCGCCCAATACGCAAACCGCCTCT
CCCCGCGCGTTGGCCGATTCATTAATGCAGCTGGCACGACAGGTTTCCCGACTGGAAAGCGGGCAGTGAG
CGCAACGCAATTAGGCACCCCAGGCTGTGGAATTTCACACAGGAAACAGCTATGACCATGATTACGCCAA
GCGCGCGAACAAAAGCTGGAGCTCCACCGCGGTGGCGGCCGCTCTAGTCGAGCGGCCGCCAGTGTGATGG
ATATCTGCAGAATTCGGCTTGGCGGCTGCGCGTTCAAACCTCCCGCTTCAAAATGGAGACCCTGCGTGCT
CACTCGGGCTTAAATACCCAGCGTGACCACATGGTGTCGCAAAATGTCGCAAAACACTCACGTGACCTCT
AATACAGGACCTCTAGAGCATGGAAACTAGATAAGAAAGAAATACGCAGAGACCAAAGTTCAACTGAAAC
GAATTAAACGGTTTATTGATTAACAAGCAAACTAGTTTACAGATTACGGGTGAGGTAACGGGTGCCGATG
GGGCGAGGCTCAGAATAAACGCCATTTGTGTCAACAGCAAAGTCCACATTTGTAGATTTGTTGTAGTTGG
AAGTGTATTGAATCTCTGGGTTCCAGCGTTTGCTGTTTTCTTTCTGCAGCTCCCATTCAATTTCCACGCT
GACCTGTCCGGTGCTGTACTGCGTGATGAACGACGCAAACTTAGCTGGACTGAAGGTAGTTGGAGGATTC
GCGGGAACAGGTGTATTCTTAATCAGGATCTGAGGAGGCGGGTGTTTCAGTCCAAAGCCTCCCATCAGCG
GCGAGGGATGAAAGTGTCCGTCCGTGTGAGGAATCTTGGCCCAGATAGGACCCTGCAGGTACACGTCCCG
GTCCTGCCAGACCATGCCAGGTAAGGCTCCTTGACTGTTGACGGTCCCTGTAGCAGGAGCGGTGTTGGCC
GATTGCAGGTTAGTGGCCACCGTGCCGTACTCTTCTGTGGCCACTGGGTTGGTGGTTTTAATTTCTTCCT
CGTTGGTTATCATAACGTTGTCAAGGTCCACGTTGCTATTTCCAGCTCCCTGTTTCCCAAATATTAAGAC
TCCGCTCATCGGAAAAAATTTGTCTTCGTCGTCCTTGTGGGTTGCCATAGCGGGACCGGGATTTACCAGA
GAGTCTCTGCCATTCAGATGATACTTGGTGGCACCGGTCCAGGCAAAGTTGCTGTTGTTATTTTGATTGG
TTGTCTTGGAGACGCGTTGCTGCCGGTAGCAGGGCCCGGGTAGCCAGTTTTTGGCCTGATTCGCCATGCT
ACTAGGCCCGGCCTGAGAAAATTGCAACGTCCGATTTCCTGCGGTACCACTCGTGGTCTGAGTCCGAGAC
AGGTAGTACAGGTACTGGTCGATGAGGGGGTTCATCAGCCGGTCCAGGCTTTGGCTGTGCGCGTAGCTGC
TGTGAAAAGGCACGTCCTCAAACGTGTAGCTGAACTGAAAGTTGTTGCCCGTTCTCAGCATTTGAGAAGG
AAAGTATTCCAGGCAGTAGAAGGAGGAACGGCCCACGGCCTGACTGCCATTGTTCAGAGTCAGGTACCCG
TACTGAGGAATCATGAAGACGTCCGCCGGGAACGGAGGCAGGCAGCCCTGGTGCGCAGAGCCGAGGACGT
ACGGGAGCTGGTATTCCGAGTCCGTAAAGACCTGAACCGTGCTGGTAAGGTTATTGGCGATGGTCGTGGT
GCCATCATTCGTCGTGACCTCCTTGACCTGGATGTTGAAGAGCTTGAAGTTGAGCTTCTTGGGCCGGAAT
CCCCAGTTGTTGTTGATGAGTCGCTGCCAGTCACGTGGTGAGAAGTGGCAGTGGAATCTGTTAAAGTCAA
AATACCCCCAGGGGGTGCTGTAGCCGAAGTAGGTGTTGTCGTTGGTGCTGCCTCCCGATTGGCTGGAGAT
TTGCTTGTAGAGGTGGTTGTTGTAGGTGGGGAGGGCCCAGGTTCGGGTGCTGGTGGTGATGACTCTGTCG
CCCAGCCATGTGGAATCGCAATGCCAATTTCCTGAGGCGTTACCCACTCCGTCGGCGCCTTCGTTATTGT
CTGCCATTGGAGCGCCACCGCCTGCAGCCATTGTATTAGATCCCACACCAGAGGGGGCTGCGGGGGGTTC
TCCGAGTGGTTGAGGGTCGGGCACTGACTCTGAGTCGCCAGTCTGCCCAAAGTTGAGTCTCTTTCTCGCG
GGCTGCTGGCCTTTCTTGCCGATGCCCGAAGAGGAGTCTGGTTCCTGGGGTGATTGCTCTACCGGTCTCT
TCTTTCCAGGAGCCGTCTTAGCGCCTTCCTCAACCAGACCGAGAGGTTCGAGAACCCGCTTCTTGGCCTG
GAAGACTGCTCGCCCGAGGTTGCCCCCAAAAGACGTATCTTCTTGCAGACGCTCCTGAAACTCGGCGTCG
GCGTGGTTATACCGCAGGTACGGATTGTCACCCGCTTTGAGCTGCTGGTCGTAGGCCTTGTCGTGCTCGA
GGGCCGCTGCGTCCGCCGCGTTGACGGGCTCCCCCTTGTCGAGTCCGTTGAAGGGTCCGAGGTACTTGTA
GCCAGGAAGCACCAGACCCCGGCCGTCGTCCTGCTTTTGCTGGTTGGCTTTGGGTTTCGGGGCTCCAGGT
TTCAAGTCCCACCACTCGCGAATGCCCTCAGAGAGGTTGTCCTCGAGCCAATCTGGAAGATAACCATCGG
CAGCCATACCTGATTTAAATCATTTATTGTTCAAAGATGCAGTCATCCAAATCCACATTGACCAGATCGC
AGGCAGTGCAAGCGTCTGGCACCTTTCCCATGATATGATGAATGTAGCACAGTTTCTGATACGCCTTTTT
GACGACAGAAACGGGTTGAGATTCTGACACGGGAAAGCACTCTAAACAGTCTTTCTGTCCGTGAGTGAAG
CAGATATTTGAATTCTGATTCATTCTCTCGCATTGTCTGCAGGGAAACAGCATCAGATTCATGCCCACGT
GACGAGAACATTTGTTTTGGTACCTGTCTGCGTAGTTGATCGAAGCTTCCGCGTCTGACGTCGATGGCTG
CGCAACTGACTCGCGCACCCGTTTGGGCTCACTTATATCTGCGTCACTGGGGGCGGGTCTTTTCTTGGCT
CCACCCTTTTTGACGTAGAATTCATGCTCCACCTCAACCACGTGATCCTTTGCCCACCGGAAAAAGTCTT
TGACTTCCTGCTTGGTGACCTTCCCAAAGTCATGATCCAGACGGCGGGTGAGTTCAAATTTGAACATCCG
GTCTTGCAACGGCTGCTGGTGTTCGAAGGTCGTTGAGTTCCCGTCAATCACGGCGCACATGTTGGTGTTG
GAGGTGACGATCACGGGAGTCGGGTCTATCTGGGCCGAGGACTTGCATTTCTGGTCCACGCGCACCTTGC
TTCCTCCGAGAATGGCTTTGGCCGACTCCACGACCTTGGCGGTCATCTTCCCCTCCTCCCACCAGATCAC
CATCTTGTCGACACAGTCGTTGAAGGGAAAGTTCTCATTGGTCCAGTTTACGCACCCGTAGAAGGGCACA
GTGTGGGCTATGGCCTCCGCGATGTTGGTCTTCCCGGTAGTTGCAGGCCCAAACAGCCAGATGGTGTTCC
TCTTGCCGAACTTTTTCGTGGCCCATCCCAGAAAGACGGAAGCCGCATATTGGGGATCGTACCCGTTTAG
TTCCAAAATTTTATAAATCCGATTGCTGGAAATGTCCTCCACGGGCTGCTGGCCCACCAGGTAGTCGGGG
GCGGTTTTAGTCAGGCTCATAATCTTTCCCGCATTGTCCAAGGCAGCCTTGATTTGGGACCGCGAGTTGG
AGGCCGCATTGAAGGAGATGTATGAGGCCTGGTCCTCCTGGATCCACTGCTTCTCCGAGGTAATCCCCTT
GTCCACGAGCCACCCGACCAGCTCCATGTACCTGGCTGAAGTTTTTGATCTGATCACCGGCGCATCAGAA
TTGGGATTCTGATTCTCTTTGTTCTGCTCCTGCGTCTGCGACACGTGCGTCAGATGCTGCGCCACCAACC
GTTTACGCTCCGTGAGATTCAAACAGGCGCTTAAATACTGTTCCATATTAGTCCACGCCCACTGGAGCTC
AGGCTGGGTTTTGGGGAGCAAGTAATTGGGGATGTAGCACTCATCCACCACCTTGTTCCCGCCTCCGGCG
CCATTTCTGGTCTTTGTGACCGCGAACCAGTTTGGCAAAGTCGGCTCGATCCCGCGGTAAATTCTCTGAA
TCAGTTTTTCGCGAATCTGACTCAGGAAACGTCCCAAAACCATGGATTTCACCCCGGTGGTTTCCACGAG
CACGTGCATGTGGAAGTAGCTCTCTCCCTTCTCAAATTGCACAAAGAAAAGAGCCTCCGGGGCCTTACTC
ACACGGCGCCATTCCGTCAGAAAGTCGCGCTGCAGCTTCTCGGCCACGGTCAGGGGTGCCTGCTCAATCA
GATTCAGATCCATGTCAGAATCTGGCGGCAACTCCCATTCCTTCTCGGCCACCCAGTTCACAAAGCTGTC
AGAAATGCCGGGCAGATGCTCGTCAAGGTCGCTGGGGACCTTAATCACAATCTCGTAAAACCCCGGCATG
GCGGCTGCGCGTTCAAACCTCCCGCTTCAAAATGGAGACCCTGCGTGCTCACTCGGGCTTAAATACGATA
CCGTCGACCTCGAGGGGGGGCCCGGTACCCAATTCGCCGCGCGCTCACTGGCCGTCGTTTTACAACGTCG
TGACTGGGAAAACCCTGGCGTTACCCAACTTAATCGCCTTGCAGCACATCCCCCTTTCGCCAGCTGGCGT
AATAGCGAAGAGGCCCGCACCGATCGCCCTTCCCAACAGTTGCGCAGCCTGAATGGCGAATGGG
[124 nt withheld, positions 5525-5648]
C
[91 nt withheld, positions 5650-5740]
A
[49 nt withheld, positions 5742-5790]
CCTTTGACGTTGGAGTCCACGTTCTTT
[37 nt withheld, positions 5818-5854]
ACCCTATCTCGGTCTATTCTTTTGATTTATAAGGGATTTTGCCGATTTCGGCCTATTGGTTAAAAAATGA
GCTGATTTAACAAAAATTTAACGCGAATTTTAACAAAATATTAACGCTTACAATTTAGGTGGCACTTTTC
GGGGAAATGTGCCGTCACACTGGCTCACCTTCGGGTGGGCCTTTCTGCGTTTATATACTAGAGAGAGAAT
ATAAAAAGCCAGATTATTAATCCGGCTTTTTTATTATTTTACTAGAGCTGATCCTTCAACTCAGCAAAAG
TTCGATTTATTCAACAAAGCCACGTTGTGTCTCAAAATCTCTGATGTTACATTGCACAAGATAAAAATAT
ATCATCATGAACAATAAAACTGTCTGCTTACATAAACAGTAATACAAGGGGTGTTATGAGCCATATTCAA
CGGGAAACGTCTTGCTCCCGTCCGCGCTTAAACTCCAACATGGACGCTGATTTATATGGGTATAAATGGG
CTCGCGATAATGTCGGGCAATCAGGTGCGACAATCTATCGCTTGTATGGGAAGCCCGATGCGCCAGAGTT
GTTTCTGAAACATGGCAAAGGTAGCGTTGCCAATGATGTTACAGATGAGATGGTCCGTCTCAACTGGCTG
ACGGAGTTTATGCCTCTCCCGACCATCAAGCATTTTATCCGTACTCCTGATGATGCGTGGTTACTCACCA
CCGCGATTCCTGGGAAAACAGCCTTCCAGGTATTAGAAGAATATCCTGATTCAGGTGAAAATATTGTTGA
TGCGCTGGCCGTGTTCCTGCGCCGGTTACATTCGATTCCTGTTTGTAATTGTCCTTTTAACAGCGATCGT
GTATTTCGTCTTGCTCAGGCGCAATCACGCATGAATAACGGTTTGGTTGATGCGAGTGATTTTGATGACG
AGCGTAATGGCTGGCCTGTTGAACAAGTCTGGAAAGAAATGCACAAGCTCTTGCCATTCTCACCGGATTC
AGTCGTCACTCATGGTGATTTCTCACTTGATAACCTTATTTTTGACGAGGGGAAATTAATAGGTTGTATT
GATGTTGGACGGGTCGGAATCGCAGACCGTTACCAGGACCTTGCCATTCTTTGGAACTGCCTCGGTGAGT
TTTCTCCTTCATTACAGAAACGGCTTTTTCAAAAATATGGTATTGATAATCCTGATATGAATAAATTGCA
GTTTCATTTGATGCTCGATGAGTTTTTCTAATAATACTAGAGTCACACTGGCTCACCTTCGGGTGGGCCT
TTCTGCGTTTATATACTAGAGAGAGAATATAAAAAGCCAGATTATTAATCCGGCTTTTTTATTATTTCTG
TCAGACCAAGTTTACTCATATATACTTTAGATTGATTTAAAACTTCATTTTTAATTTAAAAGGATCTAGG
TGAAGATCCTTTTTGATAATCTCATGACCAAAATCCCTTAACGTGAGTTTTCGTTCCACTGAGCGTCAGA
CCCCGTAGAAAAGATCAAAGGATCTTCTTGAGATCCTTTTTTTCTGCGCGTAATCTGCTGCTTGCAAACA
AAAAAACCACCGCTACCAGCGGTGGTTTGTTTGCCGGATCAAGAGCTACCAA
Features (pLannotate 1.2.2; 11 found; start..end, strand, type, name):
    677..769     +  CDS            lacI (fragment): lac repressor; lacI; The lac repressor binds to the lac operator to inhibit transcription in E. coli. This inhibition can be relieved by adding lactose or isopropyl-β-D-thiogalactopyranoside (IPTG).
    859..887     +  misc_feature   MCS (fragment): pBluescript multiple cloning site
   1160..3367    -  CDS            VP1: CAPSD_AAV2S - Experimental evidence at protein level: Swiss-Prot protein existence level 1. Capsid protein self-assembles to form an icosahedral capsid with a T=1 symmetry, about 22 nm in diameter, and consisting of 60 copies of three size variants of the capsid protein VP1, VP2 and VP3 which differ in their N-terminus. The capsid encapsulates the genomic ssDNA. Binds to host cell heparan sulfate and uses host ITGA5-ITGB1 as coreceptor on the cell surface to provide virion attachment to target cell. This attachment induces virion internalization predominantly through clathrin-dependent endocyt
   3387..4577    -  CDS            Rep52: REP52_AAV2S - Experimental evidence at protein level: Swiss-Prot protein existence level 1. Plays a critical role during packaging of viral DNA into empty capsids, where they are thought to be part of the packaging motor complex. The single stranded genomic DNA is packaged in a 3' to 5' direction and requires the association between viral DNA and Rep40. Regulates host PKA activity by interacting with host PRKX as a mechanism to interfere with helper virus propagation and to promote its own replication. From Adeno-associated virus 2 (isolate Srivastava/1982) (AAV-2).
   5316..5349    +  misc_feature   MCS (fragment): pBluescript multiple cloning site
   5365..5520    +  CDS            lacZα (fragment): LacZα fragment of β-galactosidase; lacZ fragment
   5525..5953    +  rep_origin     f1 ori (sequence partly withheld): f1 bacteriophage origin of replication; arrow indicates direction of (+) strand synthesis
   6016..6043    +  terminator     T7Te terminator: phage T7 early transcription terminator
   6260..7075    +  CDS            KanR: aminoglycoside phosphotransferase confers resistance to kanamycin in bacteria or G418 (Geneticin®) in eukaryotes
   7094..7121    +  terminator     T7Te terminator: phage T7 early transcription terminator
   7352..494     +  rep_origin     ori (across the origin): high-copy-number ColE1/pMB1/pBR322/pUC origin of replication
