[The description below was written by a language model from this plasmid's Addgene catalogue record and pLannotate feature annotations shown in this document.]
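Description:
pAnc80L65AAP is a 7,446 bp AAV Rep/Cap packaging (trans) plasmid built on a synthetic backbone. It supplies the AAV2 replication genes together with the synthetic, in silico–reconstructed ancestral capsid Anc80L65. In bacteria it replicates from a high-copy ColE1/pUC-type origin and is selected with kanamycin through a KanR aminoglycoside phosphotransferase gene flanked by T7Te terminators. The backbone also carries an f1 phage origin and remnants of pBluescript-style cloning sequences (MCS, lacZα and lacI fragments), which have no evident role in the payload.

The payload lies on the reverse strand in the native AAV arrangement. A Rep region, annotated by the automated tool as AAV2 Rep52, sits upstream of a 2,208 bp capsid open reading frame. The tool labels this frame VP1 by homology to AAV2, but according to the catalogue it encodes Anc80L65. The unannotated stretch upstream of Rep52 may hold the rest of the Rep coding region, though the feature table does not confirm this. The record gives the promoter as "Rep2", which indicates that expression is driven by AAV2 Rep-region regulatory sequences rather than a heterologous promoter. As in natural cap genes, VP1, VP2 and VP3 would be produced from this single frame. The "AAP" in the name indicates that the assembly-activating protein, which is encoded in an overlapping alternative frame within cap and aids capsid assembly, is supplied from the capsid sequence itself. No ITRs are annotated, as expected for a helper construct that is not itself packaged.

A plasmid of this kind is typically co-transfected into mammalian producer cells with an ITR-flanked transgene plasmid and adenoviral helper functions to make Anc80L65-pseudotyped recombinant AAV. The associated publication used this capsid for gene transfer to the mammalian inner ear.
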