Addgene plasmid #92307: pAnc80L65AAP
Purpose: Adeno-associated Viral Vector (AAV) capsid Anc80L65 in AAV2Rep expression construct with endogenous AAP
Depositing lab: Luk Vandenberghe. Depositing organization: Massachusetts Eye and Ear Infirmary. Publication: A synthetic AAV vector enables safe and efficient gene transfer to the mammalian inner ear. Landegger LD, Pan B, Askew C, Wassmer SJ, Gluck SD, Galvin A, Taylor R, Forge A, Stankovic KM, Holt JR, Vandenberghe LH. Nat Biotechnol. 2017 Mar;35(3):280-284. doi: 10.1038/nbt.3781. Epub 2017 Feb 6. PubMed 28165475.
Backbone
  Vector backbone: synthetic
  Backbone size w/o insert (bp): 5238
  Total vector size (bp): 7446
  Vector type: Mammalian Expression, AAV, Synthetic Biology
Growth in bacteria
  Bacterial resistance: Kanamycin, 50 μg/mL
  Growth temperature: 37°C
  Growth strain: NEB Stable
  Copy number: High Copy
Gene/Insert
  Gene/Insert name: Ancestral AAV Capsid Anc80L65AAP (alt name: ANC80L65AAP)
  Species: Synthetic
  Insert size (bp): 2208
  Promoter: Rep2
  Cloning method: Unknown
  Sequencing primers: 5′ M13rev
Terms and licenses: Academic/Nonprofit Terms; Industry Terms: Not Available to Industry
How to cite: pAnc80L65AAP was a gift from Luk Vandenberghe (Addgene plasmid # 92307 ; http://n2t.net/addgene:92307 ; RRID:Addgene_92307)
